Addgene plasmid #118455: pDRF1-GW ymYPET
Purpose: Overexpression of ymYPET
Depositing lab: Bas Teusink. Depositing organization: Vrije Universiteit Amsterdam. Publication: In vivo characterisation of fluorescent proteins in budding yeast. Botman D, de Groot DH, Schmidt P, Goedhart J, Teusink B. Sci Rep. 2019 Feb 19;9(1):2234. doi: 10.1038/s41598-019-38913-z. PubMed 30783202.
Backbone
  Vector backbone: pDRF1-GW
  Vector type: Yeast Expression
  Selectable markers: URA3
Growth in bacteria
  Bacterial resistance: Ampicillin, 100 μg/mL
  Growth temperature: 37°C
  Growth strain: DH5alpha
  Copy number: High Copy
Gene/Insert
  Gene/Insert name: ymYPET
  Species: Synthetic
  Mutation: YPET A206K, F208S, E232L, N235D
  Cloning method: Restriction Enzyme; 5′ cloning site unknown (unknown if destroyed); 3′ cloning site unknown (unknown if destroyed)
  Sequencing primers: 5′ AACAATCGTTAATAATTAATTAATTGG; 3′ GAGTCACTTTAAAATTTGTATACAC
Terms and licenses: Academic/Nonprofit Terms; Industry Terms: Not Available to Industry
How to cite: pDRF1-GW ymYPET was a gift from Bas Teusink (Addgene plasmid # 118455 ; http://n2t.net/addgene:118455 ; RRID:Addgene_118455)
