[The description below was written by a language model from this plasmid's Addgene catalogue record and pLannotate feature annotations shown in this document.]
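Description:
pDRF1-GW ymYPET is a yeast episomal expression plasmid of about 7.7 kb, built on the Gateway-adapted pDRF1-GW backbone, for overexpressing the yellow fluorescent protein ymYPET in budding yeast. It is an E. coli–yeast shuttle vector. In bacteria it replicates from a high-copy ColE1/pUC-type origin and is selected through the β-lactamase (AmpR) gene. In yeast it is maintained by the 2μ origin, which gives multicopy episomal propagation, and selected by the URA3 auxotrophic marker under its own promoter, which can also be counterselected with 5-FOA. An f1 origin and remnants of a lac promoter/operator and lacZα region are carried over from the parental cloning vector.

The insert is a synthetic open reading frame of roughly 720 bp, recorded as YPET carrying the A206K, F208S, E232L and N235D substitutions. The automated annotation labels it mVenus, which reflects the close sequence relationship among Aequorea-derived yellow fluorescent proteins rather than a different payload. The coding sequence sits between attB1 and attB2 sites, the footprint of a Gateway expression clone, although the catalogue lists restriction cloning with unknown sites. It is followed by the S. cerevisiae ADH1 terminator. The promoter driving the insert is not named in the catalogue fields or the feature table; the region upstream of attB1 is annotated only with short fragments of yeast genomic sequences. The plasmid was deposited in connection with a study characterising fluorescent proteins in vivo in budding yeast, where it serves to express this monomeric YPET variant on its own for evaluation as a reporter.
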