Features (pLannotate 1.2.2; 25 found; start..end, strand, type, name):
      3..257     -  CDS            BRP1 (fragment): BRP1_YEAST - Protein predicted: Swiss-Prot protein existence level 4. From Saccharomyces cerevisiae (strain ATCC 204508 / S288c) (Baker's yeast).
    359..375     -  promoter       ARG4 promoter (fragment): S. cerevisiae ARG4
    480..563     +  CDS            YG007_YEAST: Protein predicted: Swiss-Prot protein existence level 4. From Saccharomyces cerevisiae (strain ATCC 204508 / S288c) (Baker's yeast).
    800..824     +  protein_bind   attB1: mutant version of attB; recombination site for the Gateway® BP reaction BP Clonase™
    851..1567    +  CDS            mVenus: mVenus is a basic (constitutively fluorescent) yellow fluorescent protein published in 2006, derived from Aequorea victoria. It is reported to be a rapidly-maturing monomer with moderate acid sensitivity.
   1579..1603    -  protein_bind   attB2: mutant version of attB; recombination site for the Gateway® BP reaction BP Clonase™
   1631..1657    +  misc_feature   MCS (fragment): pBluescript multiple cloning site
   1666..1684    -  promoter       T7 promoter: promoter for bacteriophage T7 RNA polymerase
   1685..1828    +  CDS            ADH1 (fragment): ADH1_YEAST - Also known as ADC1. Experimental evidence at protein level: Swiss-Prot protein existence level 1. This isozyme preferentially catalyzes the conversion of primary unbranched alcohols to their corresponding aldehydes. Also shows activity toward secondary alcohols. From Saccharomyces cerevisiae (strain ATCC 204508 / S288c) (Baker's yeast).
   1832..2019    +  terminator     ADH1 terminator: S. cerevisiae ADH1; transcription terminator for the S. cerevisiae alcohol dehydrogenase 1 (ADH1) gene
   2027..2184    +  CDS            lacZα (fragment): LacZα fragment of β-galactosidase; lacZ fragment
   2190..2241    -  misc_feature   bom (fragment): basis of mobility region from pBR322
   2246..2329    +  CDS            RAF1 (fragment): RAF_YEAST - Experimental evidence at transcript level: Swiss-Prot protein existence level 2. Antagonizes transcriptional repression of recombinase FLP by REP1-REP2. May play a role in plasmid partitioning. From Saccharomyces cerevisiae (strain ATCC 204508 / S288c) (Baker's yeast).
   2483..3829    -  rep_origin     2μ ori: yeast 2μ plasmid origin of replication
   3834..3850    -  promoter       tet promoter (fragment): E. coli promoter for tetracycline efflux protein gene
   3940..4743    -  CDS            URA3: orotidine-5'-phosphate decarboxylase, required for uracil biosynthesis; S. cerevisiae URA3; yeast auxotrophic marker, counterselectable with 5-fluoroorotic acid (5-FOA)
   4744..4959    -  promoter       URA3 promoter: S. cerevisiae URA3
   5070..5174    +  promoter       AmpR promoter: bla
   5175..6035    +  CDS            AmpR: β-lactamase; bla; confers resistance to ampicillin, carbenicillin, and related antibiotics
   6206..6794    +  rep_origin     ori: high-copy-number ColE1/pMB1/pBR322/pUC origin of replication
   6977..7069    +  CDS            lacI (fragment): lac repressor; lacI; The lac repressor binds to the lac operator to inhibit transcription in E. coli. This inhibition can be relieved by adding lactose or isopropyl-β-D-thiogalactopyranoside (IPTG).
   7082..7103    +  protein_bind   CAP binding site: CAP binding activates transcription in the presence of cAMP. E. coli catabolite activator protein
   7118..7148    +  promoter       lac promoter: promoter for the E. coli lac operon
   7156..7172    +  protein_bind   lac operator: The lac repressor binds to the lac operator to inhibit transcription in E. coli. This inhibition can be relieved by adding lactose or isopropyl-β-D-thiogalactopyranoside (IPTG). lac repressor encoded by lacI
   7253..7681    -  rep_origin     f1 ori (sequence partly withheld): f1 bacteriophage origin of replication; arrow indicates direction of (+) strand synthesis
>Addgene plasmid #118455 | pDRF1-GW ymYPET | depositor full sequence | sequence record 223818 | pDRF1-GW ymYPET sequence 7689 bps
CAAGCTTCCTGAAACGGAGAAACATAAACAGGCATTGCTGGGATCACCCATACATCACTCTGTTTTGCCT
GACCTTTTCCGGTAATTTGAAAACAAACCCGGTCTCGAAGCGGAGATCCGGCGATAATTACCGCAGAAAT
AAACCCATACACGAGACGTAGAACCAGCCGCACATGGCCGGAGAAACTCCTGCGAGAATTTCGTAAACTC
GCGCGCATTGCATCTGTATTTCCTAATGCGGCACTTCCAGGCCTCGATCGAGACCGTTTATCCATTGCTT
TTTTGTTGTCTTTTTCCCTCGTTCACAGAAAGTCTGAAGAAGCTATAGTAGAACTATGAGCTTTTTTTGT
TTCTGTTTTCCTTTTTTTTTTTTTTACCTCTGTGGAAATTGTTACTCTCACACTCTTTAGTTCGTTTGTT
TGTTTTGTTTATTCCAATTATGACCGGTGACGAAACGTGGTCGATGGTGGGTACCGCTTATGCTCCCCTC
CATTAGTTTCGATTATATAAAAAGGCCAAATATTGTATTATTTTCAAATGTCCTATCATTATCGTCTAAC
ATCTAATTTCTCTTAAATTTTTTCTCTTTCTTTCCTATAACACCAATAGTGAAAATCTTTTTTTCTTCTA
TATCTACAAAAACTTTTTTTTTCTATCAACCTCGTTGATAAATTTTTTCTTTAACAATCGTTAATAATTA
ATTAATTGGAAAATAACCATTTTTTCTCTCTTTTATACACACATTCAAAAGAAAGAAAAAAAATATACCC
CAGCCTCGACTAGTGAATTCGCGGCCATCACAAGTTTGTACAAAAAAGCAGGCTGCTAGCACTAGTAAGC
TTTTAATTAAATGGTCTCCAAGGGCGAAGAATTGTTCACCGGTGTGGTCCCAATCTTGGTCGAGTTGGAC
GGTGACGTCAACGGTCACAAGTTCTCTGTTTCCGGTGAAGGTGAAGGAGACGCCACCTACGGTAAATTGA
CCTTGAAGTTGTTGTGCACCACCGGCAAGCTGCCAGTTCCATGGCCAACATTGGTCACCACTTTAGGTTA
TGGTTTACAATGTTTTGCTAGATATCCAGATCATATGAAACAACATGATTTCTTCAAATCTGCTATGCCA
GAAGGTTATGTTCAAGAAAGAACTATATTTTTCAAAGATGATGGTAATTATAAAACTAGAGCTGAAGTTA
AATTTGAAGGAGATACTTTAGTTAATAGAATTGAATTGAAAGGTATTGATTTTAAAGAAGATGGTAATAT
TTTAGGTCATAAATTAGAATATAATTATAATTCTCATAATGTTTATATTACAGCTGATAAACAAAAGAAT
GGTATTAAGGCTAATTTTAAAATTAGACATAATATTGAAGATGGTGGTGTTCAATTAGCTGATCATTATC
AACAAAATACTCCTATTGGTGACGGTCCAGTTTTATTACCTGATAATCATTATTTGTCATATCAATCTAA
ATTGTCAAAAGATCCAAATGAAAAAAGAGATCATATGGTTTTGTTAGAATTTTTGACTGCAGCTGGTATT
ACTTTAGGTATGGATGAATTGTATAAATAAGCGGCCGCACCCAGCTTTCTTGTACAAAGTGGTGTAGTTA
ATTCATGATGGCCGCTGCAGGTCGACCTCGAGGGGGGGCCCGGTACCCAATTCGCCCTATAGTGAGTCGT
ATTACGCGCGGATCCAGCTTTGGACTTCTTCGCCAGAGGTTTGGTCAAGTCTCCAATCAAGGTTGTCGGC
TTGTCTACCTTGCCAGAAATTTACGAAAAGATGGAAAAGGGTCAAATCGTTGGTAGATACGTTGTTGACA
CTTCTAAATAAGCGAATTTCTTATGATTTATGATTTTTATTATTAAATAAGTTATAAAAAAAATAAGTGT
ATACAAATTTTAAAGTGACTCTTAGGTTTTAAAACGANAATTCTTATTCTTGAGTAACTCTTTCCTGTAG
GTCAGGTTGCTTTCTCAGGTATAGCATGAGGTCGCTCTTATTGACCACACCTCTACCGGCATGCCAATTC
ACTGGCCGTCGTTTTACAACGTCGTGACTGGGAAAACCCTGGCGTTACCCAACTTAATCGCCTTGCAGCA
CATCCCCCTTTCGCCAGCTGGCGTAATAGCGAAGAGGCCCGCACCGATCGCCCTTCCCAACAGTTGCGCA
GCCTGAATGGCGAATGGCGCCTGATGCGGTATTTTCTCCTTACGCATCTGTGCGGTATTTCACACCGCAT
AATCGGATCGTACTTGTTACCCATCATTGAATTTTGAACATCCGAACCTGGGAGTTTTCCCTGAAACAGA
TAGTATATTTGAACCTGTATAATAATATATAGTCTAGCGCTTTACGGAAGACAATGTATGTATTTCGGTT
CCTGGAGAAACTATTGCATCTATTGCATAGGTAATCTTGCACGTCGCATCCCCGGTTCATTTTCTGCGTT
TCCATCTTGCACTTCAATAGCATATCTTTGTTAACGAAGCATCTGTGCTTCATTTTGTAGAACAAAAATG
CAACGCGAGAGCGCTAATTTTTCAAACAAAGAATCTGAGCTGCATTTTTACAGAACAGAAATGCAACGCG
AAAGCGCTATTTTACCAACGAAGAATCTGTGCTTCATTTTTGTAAAACAAAAATGCAACGCGAGAGCGCT
AATTTTTCAAACAAAGAATCTGAGCTGCATTTTTACAGAACAGAAATGCAACGCGAGAGCGCTATTTTAC
CAACAAAGAATCTATACTTCTTTTTTGTTCTACAAAAATGCATCCCGAGAGCGCTATTTTTCTAACAAAG
CATCTTAGATTACTTTTTTTCTCCTTTGTGCGCTCTATAATGCAGTCTCTTGATAACTTTTTGCACTGTA
GGTCCGTTAAGGTTAGAAGAAGGCTACTTTGGTGTCTATTTTCTCTTCCATAAAAAAAGCCTGACTCCAC
TTCCCGCGTTTACTGATTACTAGCGAAGCTGCGGGTGCATTTTTTCAAGATAAAGGCATCCCCGATTATA
TTCTATACCGATGTGGATTGCGCATACTTTGTGAACAGAAAGTGATAGCGTTGATGATTCTTCATTGGTC
AGAAAATTATGAACGGTTTCTTCTATTTTGTCTCTATATACTACGTATAGGAAATGTTTACATTTTCGTA
TTGTTTTCGATTCACTCTATGAATAGTTCTTACTACAATTTTTTTGTCTAAAGAGTAATACTAGAGATAA
ACATAAAAAATGTAGAGGTCGAGTTTAGATGCAAGTTCAAGGAGCGAAAGGTGGATGGGTAGGTTATATA
GGGATATAGCACAGAGATATATAGCAAAGAGATACTTTTGAGCAATGTTTGTGGAAGCGGTATTCGCAAT
ATTTTAGTAGCTCGTTACAGTCCGGTGCGTTTTTGGTTTTTTGAAAGTGCGTCTTCAGAGCGCTTTTGGT
TTTCAAAAGCGCTCTGAAGTTCCTATACTTTCTAGCTAGAGAATAGGAACTTCGGAATAGGAACTTCAAA
GCGTTTCCGAAAACGAGCGCTTCCGAAAATGCAACGCGAGCTGCGCACATACAGCTCACTGTTCACGTCG
CACCTATATCTGCGTGTTGCCTGTATATATATATACATGAGAAGAACGGCATAGTGCGTGTTTATGCTTA
AATGCGTACTTATATGCGTCTATTTATGTAGGATGAAAGGTAGTCTAGTACCTCCTGTGATATTATCCCA
TTCCATGCGGGGTATCGTATGCTTCCTTCAGCACTACCCTTTAGCTGTTCTATATGCTGCCACTCCTCAA
TTGGATTAGTCTCATCCTTCAATGCTATCATTTCCTTTGATATTGGATCGATCCGATGATAAGCTGTCAA
ACATGAGAATTGGGTAATAACTGATATAATTAAATTGAAGCTCTAATTTGTGAGTTTAGTATACATGCAT
TTACTTATAATACAGTTTTTTAGTTTTGCTGGCCGCATCTTCTCAAATATGCTTCCCAGCCTGCTTTTCT
GTAACGTTCACCCTCTACCTTAGCATCCCTTCCCTTTGCAAATAGTCCTCTTCCAACAATAATAATGTCA
GATCCTGTAGAGACCACATCATCCACGGTTCTATACTGTTGACCCAATGCGTCTCCCTTGTCATCTAAAC
CCACACCGGGTGTCATAATCAACCAATCGTAACCTTCATCTCTTCCACCCATGTCTCTTTGAGCAATAAA
GCCGATAACAAAATCTTTGTCGCTCTTCGCAATGTCAACAGTACCCTTAGTATATTCTCCAGTAGATAGG
GAGCCCTTGCATGACAATTCTGCTAACATCAAAAGGCCTCTAGGTTCCTTTGTTACTTCTTCTGCCGCCT
GCTTCAAACCGCTAACAATACCTGGGCCCACCACACCGTGTGCATTCGTAATGTCTGCCCATTCTGCTAT
TCTGTATACACCCGCAGAGTACTGCAATTTGACTGTATTACCAATGTCAGCAAATTTTCTGTCTTCGAAG
AGTAAAAAATTGTACTTGGCGGATAATGCCTTTAGCGGCTTAACTGTGCCCTCCATGGAAAAATCAGTCA
AGATATCCACATGTGTTTTTAGTAAACAAATTTTGGGACCTAATGCTTCAACTAACTCCAGTAATTCCTT
GGTGGTACGAACATCCAATGAAGCACACAAGTTTGTTTGCTTTTCGTGCATGATATTAAATAGCTTGGCA
GCAACAGGACTAGGATGAGTAGCAGCACGTTCCTTATATGTAGCTTTCGACATGATTTATCTTCGTTTCC
TGCATGTTTTTGTTCTGTGCAGTTGGGTTAAGAATACTGGGCAATTTCATGTTTCTTCAACACTACATAT
GCGTATATATACCAATCTAAGTCTGTGCTCCTTCCTTCGTTCTTCCTTCTGTTCGGAGATTACCGAATCA
AAAAAATTTCAAGGAAACCGAAATCAAAAAAAAGAATAAAAAAAAAATGATGAATTGAAAAGCTAATTCT
TGAAGACGAAAGGGCCTCGTGATACGCCTATTTTTATAGGTTAATGTCATGATAATAATGGTTTCTTAGA
CGTCAGGTGGCACTTTTCGGGGAAATGTGCGCGGAACCCCTATTTGTTTATTTTTCTAAATACATTCAAA
TATGTATCCGCTCATGAGACAATAACCCTGATAAATGCTTCAATAATATTGAAAAAGGAAGAGTATGAGT
ATTCAACATTTCCGTGTCGCCCTTATTCCCTTTTTTGCGGCATTTTGCCTTCCTGTTTTTGCTCACCCAG
AAACGCTGGTGAAAGTAAAAGATGCTGAAGATCAGTTGGGTGCACGAGTGGGTTACATCGAACTGGATCT
CAACAGCGGTAAGATCCTTGAGAGTTTTCGCCCCGAAGAACGTTTTCCAATGATGAGCACTTTTAAAGTT
CTGCTATGTGGCGCGGTATTATCCCGTATTGACGCCGGGCAAGAGCAACTCGGTCGCCGCATACACTATT
CTCAGAATGACTTGGTTGAGTACTCACCAGTCACAGAAAAGCATCTTACGGATGGCATGACAGTAAGAGA
ATTATGCAGTGCTGCCATAACCATGAGTGATAACACTGCGGCCAACTTACTTCTGACAACGATCGGAGGA
CCGAAGGAGCTAACCGCTTTTTTGCACAACATGGGGGATCATGTAACTCGCCTTGATCGTTGGGAACCGG
AGCTGAATGAAGCCATACCAAACGACGAGCGTGACACCACGATGCCTGTAGCAATGGCAACAACGTTGCG
CAAACTATTAACTGGCGAACTACTTACTCTAGCTTCCCGGCAACAATTAATAGACTGGATGGAGGCGGAT
AAAGTTGCAGGACCACTTCTGCGCTCGGCCCTTCCGGCTGGCTGGTTTATTGCTGATAAATCTGGAGCCG
GTGAGCGTGGGTCTCGCGGTATCATTGCAGCACTGGGGCCAGATGGTAAGCCCTCCCGTATCGTAGTTAT
CTACACGACGGGGAGTCAGGCAACTATGGATGAACGAAATAGACAGATCGCTGAGATAGGTGCCTCACTG
ATTAAGCATTGGTAACTGTCAGACCAAGTTTACTCATATATACTTTAGATTGATTTAAAACTTCATTTTT
AATTTAAAAGGATCTAGGTGAAGATCCTTTTTGATAATCTCATGACCAAAATCCCTTAACGTGAGTTTTC
GTTCCACTGAGCGTCAGACCCCGTAGAAAAGATCAAAGGATCTTCTTGAGATCCTTTTTTTCTGCGCGTA
ATCTGCTGCTTGCAAACAAAAAAACCACCGCTACCAGCGGTGGTTTGTTTGCCGGATCAAGAGCTACCAA
CTCTTTTTCCGAAGGTAACTGGCTTCAGCAGAGCGCAGATACCAAATACTGTTCTTCTAGTGTAGCCGTA
GTTAGGCCACCACTTCAAGAACTCTGTAGCACCGCCTACATACCTCGCTCTGCTAATCCTGTTACCAGTG
GCTGCTGCCAGTGGCGATAAGTCGTGTCTTACCGGGTTGGACTCAAGACGATAGTTACCGGATAAGGCGC
AGCGGTCGGGCTGAACGGGGGGTTCGTGCACACAGCCCAGCTTGGAGCGAACGACCTACACCGAACTGAG
ATACCTACAGCGTGAGCTATGAGAAAGCGCCACGCTTCCCGAAGGGAGAAAGGCGGACAGGTATCCGGTA
AGCGGCAGGGTCGGAACAGGAGAGCGCACGAGGGAGCTTCCAGGGGGAAACGCCTGGTATCTTTATAGTC
CTGTCGGGTTTCGCCACCTCTGACTTGAGCGTCGATTTTTGTGATGCTCGTCAGGGGGGCGGAGCCTATG
GAAAAACGCCAGCAACGCGGCCTTTTTACGGTTCCTGGCCTTTTGCTGGCCTTTTGCTCACATGTTCTTT
CCTGCGTTATCCCCTGATTCTGTGGATAACCGTATTACCGCCTTTGAGTGAGCTGATACCGCTCGCCGCA
GCCGAACGACCGAGCGCAGCGAGTCAGTGAGCGAGGAAGCGGAAGAGCGCCCAATACGCAAACCGCCTCT
CCCCGCGCGTTGGCCGATTCATTAATGCAGCTGGCACGACAGGTTTCCCGACTGGAAAGCGGGCAGTGAG
CGCAACGCAATTAATGTGAGTTAGCTCACTCATTAGGCACCCCAGGCTTTACACTTTATGCTTCCGGCTC
GTATGTTGTGTGGAATTGTGAGCGGATAACAATTTCACACAGGAAACAGCTATGACCATGATTACGCCAA
GCTTACCGCATCAGGAAATTGTAAGCGTTAATATTTTGTTAAAATTCGCGTTAAATTTTTGTTAAATCAG
CTCATTTTTTAACCAATAGGCCGAAATCGGCAAAATCCCTTATAAATCAAAAGAATAGACCGAGATAGGG
T
[37 nt withheld, positions 7352-7388]
AAAGAACGTGGACTCCAACGTCAAAGG
[49 nt withheld, positions 7416-7464]
T
[91 nt withheld, positions 7466-7556]
G
[124 nt withheld, positions 7558-7681]
CCATTCGC
