Features (pLannotate 1.2.2; 25 found; start..end, strand, type, name):
      3..257     -  CDS            BRP1 (fragment): BRP1_YEAST - Protein predicted: Swiss-Prot protein existence level 4. From Saccharomyces cerevisiae (strain ATCC 204508 / S288c) (Baker's yeast).
    359..375     -  promoter       ARG4 promoter (fragment): S. cerevisiae ARG4
    480..563     +  CDS            YG007_YEAST: Protein predicted: Swiss-Prot protein existence level 4. From Saccharomyces cerevisiae (strain ATCC 204508 / S288c) (Baker's yeast).
    800..824     +  protein_bind   attB1: mutant version of attB; recombination site for the Gateway® BP reaction BP Clonase™
    851..1567    +  CDS            mVenus: mVenus is a basic (constitutively fluorescent) yellow fluorescent protein published in 2006, derived from Aequorea victoria. It is reported to be a rapidly-maturing monomer with moderate acid sensitivity.
   1579..1603    -  protein_bind   attB2: mutant version of attB; recombination site for the Gateway® BP reaction BP Clonase™
   1631..1657    +  misc_feature   MCS (fragment): pBluescript multiple cloning site
   1666..1684    -  promoter       T7 promoter: promoter for bacteriophage T7 RNA polymerase
   1685..1828    +  CDS            ADH1 (fragment): ADH1_YEAST - Also known as ADC1. Experimental evidence at protein level: Swiss-Prot protein existence level 1. This isozyme preferentially catalyzes the conversion of primary unbranched alcohols to their corresponding aldehydes. Also shows activity toward secondary alcohols. From Saccharomyces cerevisiae (strain ATCC 204508 / S288c) (Baker's yeast).
   1832..2019    +  terminator     ADH1 terminator: S. cerevisiae ADH1; transcription terminator for the S. cerevisiae alcohol dehydrogenase 1 (ADH1) gene
   2027..2184    +  CDS            lacZα (fragment): LacZα fragment of β-galactosidase; lacZ fragment
   2190..2241    -  misc_feature   bom (fragment): basis of mobility region from pBR322
   2246..2329    +  CDS            RAF1 (fragment): RAF_YEAST - Experimental evidence at transcript level: Swiss-Prot protein existence level 2. Antagonizes transcriptional repression of recombinase FLP by REP1-REP2. May play a role in plasmid partitioning. From Saccharomyces cerevisiae (strain ATCC 204508 / S288c) (Baker's yeast).
   2483..3829    -  rep_origin     2μ ori: yeast 2μ plasmid origin of replication
   3834..3850    -  promoter       tet promoter (fragment): E. coli promoter for tetracycline efflux protein gene
   3940..4743    -  CDS            URA3: orotidine-5'-phosphate decarboxylase, required for uracil biosynthesis; S. cerevisiae URA3; yeast auxotrophic marker, counterselectable with 5-fluoroorotic acid (5-FOA)
   4744..4959    -  promoter       URA3 promoter: S. cerevisiae URA3
   5070..5174    +  promoter       AmpR promoter: bla
   5175..6035    +  CDS            AmpR: β-lactamase; bla; confers resistance to ampicillin, carbenicillin, and related antibiotics
   6206..6794    +  rep_origin     ori: high-copy-number ColE1/pMB1/pBR322/pUC origin of replication
   6977..7069    +  CDS            lacI (fragment): lac repressor; lacI; The lac repressor binds to the lac operator to inhibit transcription in E. coli. This inhibition can be relieved by adding lactose or isopropyl-β-D-thiogalactopyranoside (IPTG).
   7082..7103    +  protein_bind   CAP binding site: CAP binding activates transcription in the presence of cAMP. E. coli catabolite activator protein
   7118..7148    +  promoter       lac promoter: promoter for the E. coli lac operon
   7156..7172    +  protein_bind   lac operator: The lac repressor binds to the lac operator to inhibit transcription in E. coli. This inhibition can be relieved by adding lactose or isopropyl-β-D-thiogalactopyranoside (IPTG). lac repressor encoded by lacI
   7253..7681    -  rep_origin     f1 ori (sequence partly withheld): f1 bacteriophage origin of replication; arrow indicates direction of (+) strand synthesis
>Addgene plasmid #118455 | pDRF1-GW ymYPET | addgene full sequence | sequence record 236955 | Addgene NGS Result
CAAGCTTCCTGAAACGGAGAAACATAAACAGGCATTGCTGGGATCACCCATACATCACTCTGTTTTGCCT
GACCTTTTCCGGTAATTTGAAAACAAACCCGGTCTCGAAGCGGAGATCCGGCGATAATTACCGCAGAAAT
AAACCCATACACGAGACGTAGAACCAGCCGCACATGGCCGGAGAAACTCCTGCGAGAATTTCGTAAACTC
GCGCGCATTGCATCTGTATTTCCTAATGCGGCACTTCCAGGCCTCGATCGAGACCGTTTATCCATTGCTT
TTTTGTTGTCTTTTTCCCTCGTTCACAGAAAGTCTGAAGAAGCTATAGTAGAACTATGAGCTTTTTTTGT
TTCTGTTTTCCTTTTTTTTTTTTTTACCTCTGTGGAAATTGTTACTCTCACACTCTTTAGTTCGTTTGTT
TGTTTTGTTTATTCCAATTATGACCGGTGACGAAACGTGGTCGATGGTGGGTACCGCTTATGCTCCCCTC
CATTAGTTTCGATTATATAAAAAGGCCAAATATTGTATTATTTTCAAATGTCCTATCATTATCGTCTAAC
ATCTAATTTCTCTTAAATTTTTTCTCTTTCTTTCCTATAACACCAATAGTGAAAATCTTTTTTTCTTCTA
TATCTACAAAAACTTTTTTTTTCTATCAACCTCGTTGATAAATTTTTTCTTTAACAATCGTTAATAATTA
ATTAATTGGAAAATAACCATTTTTTCTCTCTTTTATACACACATTCAAAAGAAAGAAAAAAAATATACCC
CAGCCTCGACTAGTGAATTCGCGGCCATCACAAGTTTGTACAAAAAAGCAGGCTGCTAGCACTAGTAAGC
TTTTAATTAAATGGTCTCCAAGGGCGAAGAATTGTTCACCGGTGTGGTCCCAATCTTGGTCGAGTTGGAC
GGTGACGTCAACGGTCACAAGTTCTCTGTTTCCGGTGAAGGTGAAGGAGACGCCACCTACGGTAAATTGA
CCTTGAAGTTGTTGTGCACCACCGGCAAGCTGCCAGTTCCATGGCCAACATTGGTCACCACTTTAGGTTA
TGGTTTACAATGTTTTGCTAGATATCCAGATCATATGAAACAACATGATTTCTTCAAATCTGCTATGCCA
GAAGGTTATGTTCAAGAAAGAACTATATTTTTCAAAGATGATGGTAATTATAAAACTAGAGCTGAAGTTA
AATTTGAAGGAGATACTTTAGTTAATAGAATTGAATTGAAAGGTATTGATTTTAAAGAAGATGGTAATAT
TTTAGGTCATAAATTAGAATATAATTATAATTCTCATAATGTTTATATTACAGCTGATAAACAAAAGAAT
GGTATTAAGGCTAATTTTAAAATTAGACATAATATTGAAGATGGTGGTGTTCAATTAGCTGATCATTATC
AACAAAATACTCCTATTGGTGACGGTCCAGTTTTATTACCTGATAATCATTATTTGTCATATCAATCTAA
ATTGTCAAAAGATCCAAATGAAAAAAGAGATCATATGGTTTTGTTAGAATTTTTGACTGCAGCTGGTATT
ACTTTAGGTATGGATGAATTGTATAAATAAGCGGCCGCACCCAGCTTTCTTGTACAAAGTGGTGTAGTTA
ATTCATGATGGCCGCTGCAGGTCGACCTCGAGGGGGGGCCCGGTACCCAATTCGCCCTATAGTGAGTCGT
ATTACGCGCGGATCCAGCTTTGGACTTCTTCGCCAGAGGTTTGGTCAAGTCTCCAATCAAGGTTGTCGGC
TTGTCTACCTTGCCAGAAATTTACGAAAAGATGGAAAAGGGTCAAATCGTTGGTAGATACGTTGTTGACA
CTTCTAAATAAGCGAATTTCTTATGATTTATGATTTTTATTATTAAATAAGTTATAAAAAAAATAAGTGT
ATACAAATTTTAAAGTGACTCTTAGGTTTTAAAACGAAAATTCTTATTCTTGAGTAACTCTTTCCTGTAG
GTCAGGTTGCTTTCTCAGGTATAGCATGAGGTCGCTCTTATTGACCACACCTCTACCGGCATGCCAATTC
ACTGGCCGTCGTTTTACAACGTCGTGACTGGGAAAACCCTGGCGTTACCCAACTTAATCGCCTTGCAGCA
CATCCCCCTTTCGCCAGCTGGCGTAATAGCGAAGAGGCCCGCACCGATCGCCCTTCCCAACAGTTGCGCA
GCCTGAATGGCGAATGGCGCCTGATGCGGTATTTTCTCCTTACGCATCTGTGCGGTATTTCACACCGCAT
AATCGGATCGTACTTGTTACCCATCATTGAATTTTGAACATCCGAACCTGGGAGTTTTCCCTGAAACAGA
TAGTATATTTGAACCTGTATAATAATATATAGTCTAGCGCTTTACGGAAGACAATGTATGTATTTCGGTT
CCTGGAGAAACTATTGCATCTATTGCATAGGTAATCTTGCACGTCGCATCCCCGGTTCATTTTCTGCGTT
TCCATCTTGCACTTCAATAGCATATCTTTGTTAACGAAGCATCTGTGCTTCATTTTGTAGAACAAAAATG
CAACGCGAGAGCGCTAATTTTTCAAACAAAGAATCTGAGCTGCATTTTTACAGAACAGAAATGCAACGCG
AAAGCGCTATTTTACCAACGAAGAATCTGTGCTTCATTTTTGTAAAACAAAAATGCAACGCGAGAGCGCT
AATTTTTCAAACAAAGAATCTGAGCTGCATTTTTACAGAACAGAAATGCAACGCGAGAGCGCTATTTTAC
CAACAAAGAATCTATACTTCTTTTTTGTTCTACAAAAATGCATCCCGAGAGCGCTATTTTTCTAACAAAG
CATCTTAGATTACTTTTTTTCTCCTTTGTGCGCTCTATAATGCAGTCTCTTGATAACTTTTTGCACTGTA
GGTCCGTTAAGGTTAGAAGAAGGCTACTTTGGTGTCTATTTTCTCTTCCATAAAAAAAGCCTGACTCCAC
TTCCCGCGTTTACTGATTACTAGCGAAGCTGCGGGTGCATTTTTTCAAGATAAAGGCATCCCCGATTATA
TTCTATACCGATGTGGATTGCGCATACTTTGTGAACAGAAAGTGATAGCGTTGATGATTCTTCATTGGTC
AGAAAATTATGAACGGTTTCTTCTATTTTGTCTCTATATACTACGTATAGGAAATGTTTACATTTTCGTA
TTGTTTTCGATTCACTCTATGAATAGTTCTTACTACAATTTTTTTGTCTAAAGAGTAATACTAGAGATAA
ACATAAAAAATGTAGAGGTCGAGTTTAGATGCAAGTTCAAGGAGCGAAAGGTGGATGGGTAGGTTATATA
GGGATATAGCACAGAGATATATAGCAAAGAGATACTTTTGAGCAATGTTTGTGGAAGCGGTATTCGCAAT
ATTTTAGTAGCTCGTTACAGTCCGGTGCGTTTTTGGTTTTTTGAAAGTGCGTCTTCAGAGCGCTTTTGGT
TTTCAAAAGCGCTCTGAAGTTCCTATACTTTCTAGCTAGAGAATAGGAACTTCGGAATAGGAACTTCAAA
GCGTTTCCGAAAACGAGCGCTTCCGAAAATGCAACGCGAGCTGCGCACATACAGCTCACTGTTCACGTCG
CACCTATATCTGCGTGTTGCCTGTATATATATATACATGAGAAGAACGGCATAGTGCGTGTTTATGCTTA
AATGCGTACTTATATGCGTCTATTTATGTAGGATGAAAGGTAGTCTAGTACCTCCTGTGATATTATCCCA
TTCCATGCGGGGTATCGTATGCTTCCTTCAGCACTACCCTTTAGCTGTTCTATATGCTGCCACTCCTCAA
TTGGATTAGTCTCATCCTTCAATGCTATCATTTCCTTTGATATTGGATCGATCCGATGATAAGCTGTCAA
ACATGAGAATTGGGTAATAACTGATATAATTAAATTGAAGCTCTAATTTGTGAGTTTAGTATACATGCAT
TTACTTATAATACAGTTTTTTAGTTTTGCTGGCCGCATCTTCTCAAATATGCTTCCCAGCCTGCTTTTCT
GTAACGTTCACCCTCTACCTTAGCATCCCTTCCCTTTGCAAATAGTCCTCTTCCAACAATAATAATGTCA
GATCCTGTAGAGACCACATCATCCACGGTTCTATACTGTTGACCCAATGCGTCTCCCTTGTCATCTAAAC
CCACACCGGGTGTCATAATCAACCAATCGTAACCTTCATCTCTTCCACCCATGTCTCTTTGAGCAATAAA
GCCGATAACAAAATCTTTGTCGCTCTTCGCAATGTCAACAGTACCCTTAGTATATTCTCCAGTAGATAGG
GAGCCCTTGCATGACAATTCTGCTAACATCAAAAGGCCTCTAGGTTCCTTTGTTACTTCTTCTGCCGCCT
GCTTCAAACCGCTAACAATACCTGGGCCCACCACACCGTGTGCATTCGTAATGTCTGCCCATTCTGCTAT
TCTGTATACACCCGCAGAGTACTGCAATTTGACTGTATTACCAATGTCAGCAAATTTTCTGTCTTCGAAG
AGTAAAAAATTGTACTTGGCGGATAATGCCTTTAGCGGCTTAACTGTGCCCTCCATGGAAAAATCAGTCA
AGATATCCACATGTGTTTTTAGTAAACAAATTTTGGGACCTAATGCTTCAACTAACTCCAGTAATTCCTT
GGTGGTACGAACATCCAATGAAGCACACAAGTTTGTTTGCTTTTCGTGCATGATATTAAATAGCTTGGCA
GCAACAGGACTAGGATGAGTAGCAGCACGTTCCTTATATGTAGCTTTCGACATGATTTATCTTCGTTTCC
TGCATGTTTTTGTTCTGTGCAGTTGGGTTAAGAATACTGGGCAATTTCATGTTTCTTCAACACTACATAT
GCGTATATATACCAATCTAAGTCTGTGCTCCTTCCTTCGTTCTTCCTTCTGTTCGGAGATTACCGAATCA
AAAAAATTTCAAGGAAACCGAAATCAAAAAAAAGAATAAAAAAAAAATGATGAATTGAAAAGCTAATTCT
TGAAGACGAAAGGGCCTCGTGATACGCCTATTTTTATAGGTTAATGTCATGATAATAATGGTTTCTTAGA
CGTCAGGTGGCACTTTTCGGGGAAATGTGCGCGGAACCCCTATTTGTTTATTTTTCTAAATACATTCAAA
TATGTATCCGCTCATGAGACAATAACCCTGATAAATGCTTCAATAATATTGAAAAAGGAAGAGTATGAGT
ATTCAACATTTCCGTGTCGCCCTTATTCCCTTTTTTGCGGCATTTTGCCTTCCTGTTTTTGCTCACCCAG
AAACGCTGGTGAAAGTAAAAGATGCTGAAGATCAGTTGGGTGCACGAGTGGGTTACATCGAACTGGATCT
CAACAGCGGTAAGATCCTTGAGAGTTTTCGCCCCGAAGAACGTTTTCCAATGATGAGCACTTTTAAAGTT
CTGCTATGTGGCGCGGTATTATCCCGTATTGACGCCGGGCAAGAGCAACTCGGTCGCCGCATACACTATT
CTCAGAATGACTTGGTTGAGTACTCACCAGTCACAGAAAAGCATCTTACGGATGGCATGACAGTAAGAGA
ATTATGCAGTGCTGCCATAACCATGAGTGATAACACTGCGGCCAACTTACTTCTGACAACGATCGGAGGA
CCGAAGGAGCTAACCGCTTTTTTGCACAACATGGGGGATCATGTAACTCGCCTTGATCGTTGGGAACCGG
AGCTGAATGAAGCCATACCAAACGACGAGCGTGACACCACGATGCCTGTAGCAATGGCAACAACGTTGCG
CAAACTATTAACTGGCGAACTACTTACTCTAGCTTCCCGGCAACAATTAATAGACTGGATGGAGGCGGAT
AAAGTTGCAGGACCACTTCTGCGCTCGGCCCTTCCGGCTGGCTGGTTTATTGCTGATAAATCTGGAGCCG
GTGAGCGTGGGTCTCGCGGTATCATTGCAGCACTGGGGCCAGATGGTAAGCCCTCCCGTATCGTAGTTAT
CTACACGACGGGGAGTCAGGCAACTATGGATGAACGAAATAGACAGATCGCTGAGATAGGTGCCTCACTG
ATTAAGCATTGGTAACTGTCAGACCAAGTTTACTCATATATACTTTAGATTGATTTAAAACTTCATTTTT
AATTTAAAAGGATCTAGGTGAAGATCCTTTTTGATAATCTCATGACCAAAATCCCTTAACGTGAGTTTTC
GTTCCACTGAGCGTCAGACCCCGTAGAAAAGATCAAAGGATCTTCTTGAGATCCTTTTTTTCTGCGCGTA
ATCTGCTGCTTGCAAACAAAAAAACCACCGCTACCAGCGGTGGTTTGTTTGCCGGATCAAGAGCTACCAA
CTCTTTTTCCGAAGGTAACTGGCTTCAGCAGAGCGCAGATACCAAATACTGTTCTTCTAGTGTAGCCGTA
GTTAGGCCACCACTTCAAGAACTCTGTAGCACCGCCTACATACCTCGCTCTGCTAATCCTGTTACCAGTG
GCTGCTGCCAGTGGCGATAAGTCGTGTCTTACCGGGTTGGACTCAAGACGATAGTTACCGGATAAGGCGC
AGCGGTCGGGCTGAACGGGGGGTTCGTGCACACAGCCCAGCTTGGAGCGAACGACCTACACCGAACTGAG
ATACCTACAGCGTGAGCTATGAGAAAGCGCCACGCTTCCCGAAGGGAGAAAGGCGGACAGGTATCCGGTA
AGCGGCAGGGTCGGAACAGGAGAGCGCACGAGGGAGCTTCCAGGGGGAAACGCCTGGTATCTTTATAGTC
CTGTCGGGTTTCGCCACCTCTGACTTGAGCGTCGATTTTTGTGATGCTCGTCAGGGGGGCGGAGCCTATG
GAAAAACGCCAGCAACGCGGCCTTTTTACGGTTCCTGGCCTTTTGCTGGCCTTTTGCTCACATGTTCTTT
CCTGCGTTATCCCCTGATTCTGTGGATAACCGTATTACCGCCTTTGAGTGAGCTGATACCGCTCGCCGCA
GCCGAACGACCGAGCGCAGCGAGTCAGTGAGCGAGGAAGCGGAAGAGCGCCCAATACGCAAACCGCCTCT
CCCCGCGCGTTGGCCGATTCATTAATGCAGCTGGCACGACAGGTTTCCCGACTGGAAAGCGGGCAGTGAG
CGCAACGCAATTAATGTGAGTTAGCTCACTCATTAGGCACCCCAGGCTTTACACTTTATGCTTCCGGCTC
GTATGTTGTGTGGAATTGTGAGCGGATAACAATTTCACACAGGAAACAGCTATGACCATGATTACGCCAA
GCTTACCGCATCAGGAAATTGTAAGCGTTAATATTTTGTTAAAATTCGCGTTAAATTTTTGTTAAATCAG
CTCATTTTTTAACCAATAGGCCGAAATCGGCAAAATCCCTTATAAATCAAAAGAATAGACCGAGATAGGG
T
[37 nt withheld, positions 7352-7388]
AAAGAACGTGGACTCCAACGTCAAAGG
[49 nt withheld, positions 7416-7464]
T
[91 nt withheld, positions 7466-7556]
G
[124 nt withheld, positions 7558-7681]
CCATTCGC
